Addgene plasmid #18302: T4 Lysozyme N40-[SLD] L46A WT*
Depositing lab: Brian Matthews. Depositing organization: University of Oregon.
Backbone
  Vector backbone: pHS1403
  Backbone size w/o insert (bp): 5000
  Vector type: Bacterial Expression
Growth in bacteria
  Bacterial resistance: Ampicillin, 100 μg/mL
  Growth temperature: 37°C
  Growth strain: DH5alpha
  Copy number: High Copy
Gene/Insert
  Gene/Insert name: T4 Lysozyme (alt name: DH206)
  Species: Bacteriophage T4
  Insert size (bp): 600
  Mutation: N40-[SLD] L46A WT*
  GenBank ID: NP_049736
  Entrez Gene: e (a.k.a. T4p123)
  Cloning method: Restriction Enzyme; 5′ cloning site BamHI (not destroyed); 3′ cloning site HindIII (not destroyed)
  Sequencing primers: 5′ na; 3′ GGCGTATCACGAGGCCC
Terms and licenses: Academic/Nonprofit Terms; Industry Terms: Not Available to Industry
Depositor comments: The BamHI site is 27 bp from the ATG and the HindIII site is 115 bp from the stop.
How to cite: T4 Lysozyme N40-[SLD] L46A WT* was a gift from Brian Matthews (Addgene plasmid # 18302 ; http://n2t.net/addgene:18302 ; RRID:Addgene_18302)
