[The description below was written by a language model from this plasmid's Addgene catalogue record.]
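Description:
T4 Lysozyme N40-[SLD] L46A WT* is a bacterial expression plasmid built on the pHS1403 backbone (about 5 kb), carrying a roughly 600 bp insert that encodes a mutant form of bacteriophage T4 lysozyme, the product of phage gene e. It is a high-copy plasmid maintained in E. coli under ampicillin selection. The record gives no feature table and names neither the promoter driving expression nor the origin of replication, so these details cannot be stated here. No tags or fusion partners are listed.

The insert, also referred to as DH206, was cloned as a BamHI–HindIII fragment, and both sites remain intact. According to the depositor's notes, the BamHI site lies 27 bp from the start codon and the HindIII site 115 bp from the stop codon, so the fragment includes short flanking regions on either side of the coding sequence and can be excised or transferred as a unit. The mutation designation indicates three changes. The notation N40-[SLD] most likely denotes an insertion of the residues Ser-Leu-Asp following Asn40. L46A is a leucine-to-alanine substitution at position 46. WT* conventionally refers to the cysteine-free pseudo-wild-type T4 lysozyme background, although the record does not spell this out.

The record does not give an explicit purpose. A construct of this kind is suited to recombinant production of the variant protein in bacteria, for example to examine how an insertion combined with a point substitution affects lysozyme structure, stability or folding.
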