>Addgene plasmid #18302 | T4 Lysozyme N40-[SLD] L46A WT* | addgene partial sequence | sequence record 24090 | 3primeUP
CTANGAAAAAAGCCCGCTCATTAGGCGGGCTCAGATCTGCTCATGTTTGACAGCTTATCATCGATAAGCT
TCGGCGATAAATTCTTGATATGTTTTCATATGTTTCCTTTAAATATTTTAATTAGTAATTGTCTATTCAA
GTAATTGTGAATATACTATCACAATTCCAAGAGAAAGTAAACAGCTTTATAGATTTTTATACGCGTCCCA
AGTGCCAGTTCTAAACGTTGTAATGACTCGTTTTGCGCGATTAGGTGTTTGATTATACCATCTACTTTTA
GCTAAGTTAACTGCTGCTTCATCCCAGCGTTTTTGTTGAAGCATACGTAAAGAGTTAGTAAATCCTGCCA
CACCGGTTTCTCCCATTTGGAAAACCATATTAATCAATGCAGCGCGACGAACCGCATCAAGAGAATCATA
AACCGGTTTTAATTTAGCATTTCTCAGAATTCCGCGAACAGCAGCATCAACATCCTGATTAAAGAGTTTT
TCAGCCTCATCTTTTGTAATTACACCATTAGTATTACGCCCAATAGCTTTATCTGCTTCAGATTTAGCAG
CGTCCAAGCTATTAAGTGATGGACTTTTTGTAAGCAAATGACCGATGCCAATAGTGTAATAGCCTTCTGT
GTCTTTATAGATTTTAAGTCTAAGACCTTCATCTATACGTAACATTTCAAATATATTCATAATACCTCCT
AAGCATCGATGGATCCTGTTTCCTGTGTGAAATTGTTATCCGCTCACAATTCCACACATTATACGAGCCG
ATGATTAATTGTCAACAGGGGGATGGGGAGTAAGCTGATCCTGTTTCCTGTGTGAAATTGTTATCCGCTC
ACAATTCCACACATTATACGAGCCGATGATTAATTGTCANCAGGGGGATGGGGAGTAAGCTCATCGATGG
ATCGACCGGGNTTNCCGGGGGGAAATGGTAANCCGCNCNCAATNCNNNCATTANACGAGCCGGAAGCANA
AAGNGTAAGCCGGGGNGCCTANGAGNGACTACTTACATAATTGCGTGGCGCNCCGGCCNCTTNCNGTCGG
GAACCTGNCGGNCNGGACNCNTCNANGGGGNAAACCTN
